>Addgene plasmid #110192 | hCD4-mOrange | addgene full sequence | sequence record 403314 | Addgene NGS Result
GGAAAAACGCCAGCAACGCGGCCTTTTTACGGTTCCTGGCCTTTTGCTGGCCTTTTGCTCACATGTTCTT
TCCTGCGTTATCCCCTGATTCTGTGGATAACCGTATTACCGCCATGCATTAGTTATTAATAGTAATCAAT
TACGGGGTCATTAGTTCATAGCCCATATATGGAGTTCCGCGTTACATAACTTACGGTAAATGGCCCGCCT
GGCTGACCGCCCAACGACCCCCGCCCATTGACGTCAATAATGACGTATGTTCCCATAGTAACGCCAATAG
GGACTTTCCATTGACGTCAATGGGTGGAGTATTTACGGTAAACTGCCCACTTGGCAGTACATCAAGTGTA
TCATATGCCAAGTACGCCCCCTATTGACGTCAATGACGGTAAATGGCCCGCCTGGCATTATGCCCAGTAC
ATGACCTTATGGGACTTTCCTACTTGGCAGTACATCTACGTATTAGTCATCGCTATTACCATGGTGATGC
GGTTTTGGCAGTACATCAATGGGCGTGGATAGCGGTTTGACTCACGGGGATTTCCAAGTCTCCACCCCAT
TGACGTCAATGGGAGTTTGTTTTGGCACCAAAATCAACGGGACTTTCCAAAATGTCGTAACAACTCCGCC
CCATTGACGCAAATGGGCGGTAGGCGTGTACGGTGGGAGGTCTATATAAGCAGAGCTGGTTTAGTGAACC
GTCAGATCCGCTAGCGCTACCGGACTCAGATCTCGAG
[1374 nt withheld, positions 738-2111]
TTAAAGCTTCGAATTCTGCAGTCGACGGTACCGCGGGCCCGGGATCCCGCCACCATGGTGAGCAAGGGCG
AGGAGAATAACATGGCCATCATCAAGGAGTTCATGCGCTTCAAGGTGCGCATGGAGGGCTCCGTGAACGG
CCACGAGTTCGAGATCGAGGGCGAGGGCGAGGGCCGCCCCTACGAGGGCTTTCAGACCGCTAAGCTGAAG
GTGACCAAGGGTGGCCCCCTGCCCTTCGCCTGGGACATCCTGTCCCCTCAGTTCACCTACGGCTCCAAGG
CCTACGTGAAGCACCCCGCCGACATCCCCGACTACTTCAAGCTGTCCTTCCCCGAGGGCTTCAAGTGGGA
GCGCGTGATGAACTTCGAGGACGGCGGCGTGGTGACCGTGACCCAGGACTCCTCCCTGCAGGACGGCGAG
TTCATCTACAAGGTGAAGCTGCGCGGCACCAACTTCCCCTCCGACGGCCCCGTAATGCAGAAGAAGACCA
TGGGCTGGGAGGCCTCCTCCGAGCGGATGTACCCCGAGGACGGCGCCCTGAAGGGCGAGATCAAGATGAG
GCTGAAGCTGAAGGACGGCGGCCACTACACCTCCGAGGTCAAGACCACCTACAAGGCCAAGAAGCCCGTG
CAGCTGCCCGGCGCCTACATCGTCGGCATCAAGTTGGACATCACCTCCCACAACGAGGACTACACCATCG
TGGAACAGTACGAACGCGCCGAGGGCCGCCACTCCACCGGCGGCATGGACGAGCTGTACAAGTAAAGCGG
CCGCGACTCTAGATCATAATCAGCCATACCACATTTGTAGAGGTTTTACTTGCTTTAAAAAACCTCCCAC
ACCTCCCCCTGAACCTGAAACATAAAATGAATGCAATTGTTGTTGTTAACTTGTTTATTGCAGCTTATAA
TGGTTACAAATAAAGCAATAGCATCACAAATTTCACAAATAAAGCATTTTTTTCACTGCATTCTAGTTGT
GGTTTGTCCAAACTCATCAATGTATCTTAAGGCGTAAATTGTAAGCGTTAATATTTTGTTAAAATTCGCG
TTAAATTTTTGTTAAATCAGCTCATTTTTTAACCAATAGGCCGAAATCGGCAAAATCCCTTATAAATCAA
AAGAATAGACCGAGATAGGGT
[37 nt withheld, positions 3253-3289]
AAAGAACGTGGACTCCAACGTCAAAGG
[49 nt withheld, positions 3317-3365]
T
[91 nt withheld, positions 3367-3457]
G
[124 nt withheld, positions 3459-3582]
CAGGTGGCACTTTTCGGGGAAATGTGCGCGGAACCCCTATTTGTTTATTTTTCTAAATACATTCAAATAT
GTATCCGCTCATGAGACAATAACCCTGATAAATGCTTCAATAATATTGAAAAAGGAAGAGTCCTGAGGCG
GAAAGAACCAGCTGTGGAATGTGTGTCAGTTAGGGTGTGGAAAGTCCCCAGGCTCCCCAGCAGGCAGAAG
TATGCAAAGCATGCATCTCAATTAGTCAGCAACCAGGTGTGGAAAGTCCCCAGGCTCCCCAGCAGGCAGA
AGTATGCAAAGCATGCATCTCAATTAGTCAGCAACCATAGTCCCGCCCCTAACTCCGCCCATCCCGCCCC
TAACTCCGCCCAGTTCCGCCCATTCTCCGCCCCATGGCTGACTAATTTTTTTTATTTATGCAGAGGCCGA
GGCCGCCTCGGCCTCTGAGCTATTCCAGAAGTAGTGAGGAGGCTTTTTTGGAGGCCTAGGCTTTTGCAAA
GATCGATCAAGAGACAGGATGAGGATCGTTTCGCATGATTGAACAAGATGGATTGCACGCAGGTTCTCCG
GCCGCTTGGGTGGAGAGGCTATTCGGCTATGACTGGGCACAACAGACAATCGGCTGCTCTGATGCCGCCG
TGTTCCGGCTGTCAGCGCAGGGGCGCCCGGTTCTTTTTGTCAAGACCGACCTGTCCGGTGCCCTGAATGA
ACTGCAAGACGAGGCAGCGCGGCTATCGTGGCTGGCCACGACGGGCGTTCCTTGCGCAGCTGTGCTCGAC
GTTGTCACTGAAGCGGGAAGGGACTGGCTGCTATTGGGCGAAGTGCCGGGGCAGGATCTCCTGTCATCTC
ACCTTGCTCCTGCCGAGAAAGTATCCATCATGGCTGATGCAATGCGGCGGCTGCATACGCTTGATCCGGC
TACCTGCCCATTCGACCACCAAGCGAAACATCGCATCGAGCGAGCACGTACTCGGATGGAAGCCGGTCTT
GTCGATCAGGATGATCTGGACGAAGAGCATCAGGGGCTCGCGCCAGCCGAACTGTTCGCCAGGCTCAAGG
CGAGCATGCCCGACGGCGAGGATCTCGTCGTGACCCATGGCGATGCCTGCTTGCCGAATATCATGGTGGA
AAATGGCCGCTTTTCTGGATTCATCGACTGTGGCCGGCTGGGTGTGGCGGACCGCTATCAGGACATAGCG
TTGGCTACCCGTGATATTGCTGAAGAGCTTGGCGGCGAATGGGCTGACCGCTTCCTCGTGCTTTACGGTA
TCGCCGCTCCCGATTCGCAGCGCATCGCCTTCTATCGCCTTCTTGACGAGTTCTTCTGAGCGGGACTCTG
GGGTTCGAAATGACCGACCAAGCGACGCCCAACCTGCCATCACGAGATTTCGATTCCACCGCCGCCTTCT
ATGAAAGGTTGGGCTTCGGAATCGTTTTCCGGGACGCCGGCTGGATGATCCTCCAGCGCGGGGATCTCAT
GCTGGAGTTCTTCGCCCACCCTAGGGGGAGGCTAACTGAAACACGGAAGGAGACAATACCGGAAGGAACC
CGCGCTATGACGGCAATAAAAAGACAGAATAAAACGCACGGTGTTGGGTCGTTTGTTCATAAACGCGGGG
TTCGGTCCCAGGGCTGGCACTCTGTCGATACCCCACCGAGACCCCATTGGGGCCAATACGCCCGCGTTTC
TTCCTTTTCCCCACCCCACCCCCCAAGTTCGGGTGAAGGCCCAGGGCTCGCAGCCAACGTCGGGGCGGCA
GGCCCTGCCATAGCCTCAGGTTACTCATATATACTTTAGATTGATTTAAAACTTCATTTTTAATTTAAAA
GGATCTAGGTGAAGATCCTTTTTGATAATCTCATGACCAAAATCCCTTAACGTGAGTTTTCGTTCCACTG
AGCGTCAGACCCCGTAGAAAAGATCAAAGGATCTTCTTGAGATCCTTTTTTTCTGCGCGTAATCTGCTGC
TTGCAAACAAAAAAACCACCGCTACCAGCGGTGGTTTGTTTGCCGGATCAAGAGCTACCAACTCTTTTTC
CGAAGGTAACTGGCTTCAGCAGAGCGCAGATACCAAATACTGTTCTTCTAGTGTAGCCGTAGTTAGGCCA
CCACTTCAAGAACTCTGTAGCACCGCCTACATACCTCGCTCTGCTAATCCTGTTACCAGTGGCTGCTGCC
AGTGGCGATAAGTCGTGTCTTACCGGGTTGGACTCAAGACGATAGTTACCGGATAAGGCGCAGCGGTCGG
GCTGAACGGGGGGTTCGTGCACACAGCCCAGCTTGGAGCGAACGACCTACACCGAACTGAGATACCTACA
GCGTGAGCTATGAGAAAGCGCCACGCTTCCCGAAGGGAGAAAGGCGGACAGGTATCCGGTAAGCGGCAGG
GTCGGAACAGGAGAGCGCACGAGGGAGCTTCCAGGGGGAAACGCCTGGTATCTTTATAGTCCTGTCGGGT
TTCGCCACCTCTGACTTGAGCGTCGATTTTTGTGATGCTCGTCAGGGGGGCGGAGCCTAT
Features (pLannotate 1.2.2; 17 found; start..end, strand, type, name):
     53..112     +  rep_origin     RSF ori (fragment): Plasmids containing the RSF 1030 origin of replication can be propagated in E. coli cells that contain additional plasmids with compatible origins.
    180..483     +  enhancer       CMV enhancer: human cytomegalovirus immediate early enhancer
    484..687     +  promoter       CMV promoter: human cytomegalovirus (CMV) immediate early promoter
    710..737     +  misc_feature   MCS (fragment): multiple cloning site
    738..2111    +  CDS            CD4 (sequence withheld): CD4_HUMAN - Experimental evidence at protein level: Swiss-Prot protein existence level 1. (Microbial infection) Primary receptor for human immunodeficiency virus-1 (HIV-1) (PubMed:2214026, PubMed:16331979, PubMed:9641677, PubMed:12089508). Down-regulated by HIV-1 Vpu (PubMed:17346169). Acts as a receptor for Human Herpes virus 7/HHV-7 (PubMed:7909607). From Homo sapiens (Human).
   2115..2158    +  misc_feature   MCS (fragment): multiple cloning site
   2166..2873    +  CDS            mOrange: mOrange is a basic (constitutively fluorescent) orange fluorescent protein published in 2004, derived from Discosoma sp.. It has high acid sensitivity.
   2893..2976    +  CDS            large T antigen (fragment): large T antigen from SV40 (simian virus 40)
   2999..3120    +  polyA_signal   SV40 poly(A) signal: SV40 polyadenylation signal
   3154..3582    -  rep_origin     f1 ori (sequence partly withheld): f1 bacteriophage origin of replication; arrow indicates direction of (+) strand synthesis
   3609..3713    +  promoter       AmpR promoter: bla
   3715..4072    +  promoter       SV40 promoter: SV40 enhancer and early promoter
   4107..4901    +  CDS            NeoR/KanR: aminoglycoside phosphotransferase from Tn5; aph(3')-II (or nptII); confers resistance to neomycin, kanamycin, and G418 (Geneticin®)
   4922..5074    +  CDS            ble (fragment): BLE_KLEPN - Experimental evidence at protein level: Swiss-Prot protein existence level 1. Binding protein with a strong affinity to the bleomycin family of antibiotics. Binds to CL990; an antimitotic-antibiotic compound. From Klebsiella pneumoniae.
   5133..5180    +  polyA_signal   HSV TK poly(A) signal: herpes simplex virus thymidine kinase polyadenylation signal (Cole and Stacy, 1985)
   5271..5287    -  polyA_signal   bGH poly(A) signal (fragment): bovine growth hormone polyadenylation signal
   5509..5       +  rep_origin     ori (across the origin): high-copy-number ColE1/pMB1/pBR322/pUC origin of replication
