[The description below was written by a language model from this plasmid's Addgene catalogue record and pLannotate feature annotations shown in this document.]
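Description:
hCD4-mOrange is a mammalian expression plasmid of about 6.1 kb, built on the mOrange-N1 backbone, that produces human CD4 fused at its C terminus to the orange fluorescent protein mOrange. The CD4 coding sequence sits immediately downstream of the human cytomegalovirus immediate-early enhancer and promoter. It is joined through a short stretch of residual multiple cloning site to the mOrange open reading frame, a constitutively fluorescent, acid-sensitive Discosoma-derived protein. The transcript ends at an SV40 polyadenylation signal. With the tag at the C terminus, the fluorophore should lie on the cytoplasmic tail of this type I membrane receptor, leaving the extracellular domains unmodified. The insert was introduced by restriction cloning, but the record does not state which sites were used.

The plasmid is maintained in E. coli at high copy through a ColE1/pUC-type origin, and an f1 origin is also present. Selection relies on a single Tn5 aminoglycoside phosphotransferase gene (NeoR/KanR) placed behind tandem bacterial (bla) and SV40 early promoters and followed by an HSV TK polyadenylation signal. This arrangement gives kanamycin resistance in bacteria and should allow G418 selection of transfected mammalian cells. Several small annotated fragments (RSF ori, large T antigen, ble, bGH poly(A)) appear to be partial matches to backbone sequence rather than functional elements.

CD4 is the primary receptor for HIV-1. The associated publication concerns the stepwise mechanism of the HIV-1 pre-fusion reaction, which suggests the construct is used for fluorescence imaging of CD4 in live cells during virus–receptor engagement.
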