Addgene plasmid #110192: hCD4-mOrange
Purpose: Encodes for human CD4 coding sequence tagged with the mOrange FP
Depositing lab: Sergi Padilla Parra. Depositing organization: University of Oxford. Publication: A dynamic three-step mechanism drives the HIV-1 pre-fusion reaction. Iliopoulou M, Nolan R, Alvarez L, Watanabe Y, Coomer CA, Jakobsdottir GM, Bowden TA, Padilla-Parra S. Nat Struct Mol Biol. 2018 Sep;25(9):814-822. doi: 10.1038/s41594-018-0113-x. Epub 2018 Aug 27. PubMed 30150645.
Backbone
  Vector backbone: mOrange-N1
  Vector type: Mammalian Expression
Growth in bacteria
  Bacterial resistance: Kanamycin, 50 μg/mL
  Growth temperature: 37°C
  Growth strain: DH5alpha
  Copy number: High Copy
Gene/Insert
  Gene/Insert name: hCD4
  Species: H. sapiens (human)
  Entrez Gene: CD4 (a.k.a. CD4mut, IMD79, Leu-3, OKT4D, T4)
  Promoter: CMV
  Tag / fusion protein: mOrange (C terminal on insert)
  Cloning method: Restriction Enzyme; 5′ cloning site unknown (unknown if destroyed); 3′ cloning site unknown (unknown if destroyed)
Terms and licenses: Academic/Nonprofit Terms; Industry Terms: Not Available to Industry
How to cite: hCD4-mOrange was a gift from Sergi Padilla Parra (Addgene plasmid # 110192 ; http://n2t.net/addgene:110192 ; RRID:Addgene_110192)
